Addgene plasmid #46138: pFT1.0
Purpose: Tol2-based FlExTrap vector. mCherry is in the "even" or "0" reading frame starting from the exon.
Depositing lab: Wenbiao Chen. Depositing organization: Vanderbilt University. Publication: Conditional control of gene function by an invertible gene trap in zebrafish. Ni TT, Lu J, Zhu M, Maddison LA, Boyd KL, Huskey L, Ju B, Hesselson D, Zhong TP, Page-McCaw PS, Stainier DY, Chen W. Proc Natl Acad Sci U S A. 2012 Sep 18;109(38):15389-94. Epub 2012 Aug 20. 10.1073/pnas.1206131109 PubMed 22908272.
Backbone
  Vector backbone: pBluescript II KS+
  Backbone manufacturer: stratagene
  Total vector size (bp): 6131
  Vector type: Cre/Lox ; mutagenic gene trap for zebrafish
Growth in bacteria
  Bacterial resistance: Ampicillin, 100 μg/mL
  Growth temperature: 37°C
  Growth strain: DH5alpha
  Copy number: High Copy
Gene/Insert
  Gene/Insert name: mCherry
  Insert size (bp): 3900
  Cloning method: Restriction Enzyme; 5′ cloning site DraIII (unknown if destroyed); 3′ cloning site SpeI (not destroyed)
  Sequencing primers: 5′ mCherryR; 3′ M13 F20
Terms and licenses: Academic/Nonprofit Terms; Industry Terms: Not Available to Industry
Depositor comments: mCherry is in the "even" or "0" reading frame starting from the exon. This is a Tol2-based FlExTrap vector. It consists of a highly mutagenic gene trap contained within the FlEx cassette that can be stably inverted by both Cre and Flp recombinases. FRT/F3 and loxP/lox5171 are incompatible recombination sites used for the Flp and Cre recombinases, respectively, to stably invert the cassette. The reporter gene, mCherry, has its own initiation codon.
How to cite: pFT1.0 was a gift from Wenbiao Chen (Addgene plasmid # 46138 ; http://n2t.net/addgene:46138 ; RRID:Addgene_46138)
