[The description below was written by a language model from this plasmid's Addgene catalogue record and pLannotate feature annotations shown in this document.]
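Description:
pFT1.0 is a Tol2 transposon-based FlExTrap vector, a conditional, invertible gene trap for insertional mutagenesis in zebrafish, built in the pBluescript II KS+ backbone (6,131 bp in total, with an insert of about 3.9 kb). In E. coli it is maintained as a high-copy plasmid through the ColE1/pUC-type origin and selected with ampicillin via the AmpR (β-lactamase) gene. The backbone also carries an f1 origin, lacZα and lac promoter/operator remnants, and T7 and T3 promoters flanking the insert.

The payload is a promoterless trap cassette. A splice acceptor (annotated as a fragment of the adenovirus major late splice acceptor) sits upstream of the mCherry coding sequence and is followed by five tandem copies of the bovine growth hormone polyadenylation signal, two before a short fluorescent-protein-like fragment and three after it. When the cassette integrates into an intron in the trapping orientation, the host transcript is spliced into mCherry and terminated prematurely, which disrupts the gene and reports its expression as red fluorescence. In this version mCherry is in the "0" reading frame relative to the exon, and it also keeps its own initiation codon.

The trap lies inside a FlEx arrangement of heterotypic recombination sites: paired loxP and lox5171 sites for Cre, and FRT and F3 sites for Flp. These allow each recombinase to invert the cassette stably, switching it between mutagenic and non-mutagenic orientations for conditional control of gene function. The automated annotation identifies the lox sites and two FRT-type sites, but it does not label F3 or the Tol2 terminal repeats, which are known only from the depositor's description.
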