Features (pLannotate 1.2.2; 33 found; start..end, strand, type, name):
     34..462     -  rep_origin     f1 ori (sequence partly withheld): f1 bacteriophage origin of replication; arrow indicates direction of (+) strand synthesis
    467..622     -  CDS            lacZα (fragment): LacZα fragment of β-galactosidase; lacZ fragment
    630..648     +  promoter       T7 promoter: promoter for bacteriophage T7 RNA polymerase
    846..879     +  protein_bind   loxP: Cre-mediated recombination occurs in the 8-bp core sequence (GCATACAT). Cre recombinase
    926..959     +  protein_bind   lox5171: Cre-mediated recombination occurs in the 8-bp core sequence (GTACACAT). lox5171 sites are compatible with each other, but incompatible with loxP or loxN sites (Lee and Saito, 1988). Cre recombinase
    986..1019    +  protein_bind   FRT (minimal): supports FLP-mediated excision but not integration (Turan and Bode, 2011) FLP recombinase from the Saccharomyces cerevisiae 2μ plasmid
   1104..1122    -  promoter       SV40 promoter (fragment): SV40 enhancer and early promoter
   1126..1350    -  polyA_signal   bGH poly(A) signal: bovine growth hormone polyadenylation signal
   1411..1429    -  promoter       SV40 promoter (fragment): SV40 enhancer and early promoter
   1433..1657    -  polyA_signal   bGH poly(A) signal: bovine growth hormone polyadenylation signal
   1678..1696    -  promoter       SV40 promoter (fragment): SV40 enhancer and early promoter
   1700..1924    -  polyA_signal   bGH poly(A) signal: bovine growth hormone polyadenylation signal
   1940..1964    +  misc_feature   MCS (fragment): pBluescript multiple cloning site
   1965..1989    -  CDS            mClover3 (fragment): bright green-yellow fluorescent protein derived from mClover2, with improved photostability (Bajar et al., 2003) mammalian codon-optimized
   2029..2047    -  promoter       SV40 promoter (fragment): SV40 enhancer and early promoter
   2051..2275    -  polyA_signal   bGH poly(A) signal: bovine growth hormone polyadenylation signal
   2296..2314    -  promoter       SV40 promoter (fragment): SV40 enhancer and early promoter
   2318..2542    -  polyA_signal   bGH poly(A) signal: bovine growth hormone polyadenylation signal
   2558..2582    +  misc_feature   MCS (fragment): pBluescript multiple cloning site
   2586..3293    -  CDS            mCherry: mCherry is a basic (constitutively fluorescent) red fluorescent protein published in 2004, derived from Discosoma sp.. It is reported to be a very rapidly-maturing monomer with low acid sensitivity.
   3314..3331    -  misc_feature   Ad SA (fragment): adenovirus major late transcript splice acceptor (Friedrich and Soriano, 1991)
   3403..3450    -  protein_bind   FRT: FLP-mediated recombination occurs in the 8-bp core sequence TCTAGAAA (Turan and Bode, 2011). FLP recombinase from the Saccharomyces cerevisiae 2μ plasmid
   3541..3574    -  protein_bind   loxP: Cre-mediated recombination occurs in the 8-bp core sequence (GCATACAT). Cre recombinase
   3621..3654    -  protein_bind   lox5171: Cre-mediated recombination occurs in the 8-bp core sequence (GTACACAT). lox5171 sites are compatible with each other, but incompatible with loxP or loxN sites (Lee and Saito, 1988). Cre recombinase
   3894..3934    -  misc_feature   MCS (fragment): pBluescript multiple cloning site
   3947..3965    -  promoter       T3 promoter: promoter for bacteriophage T3 RNA polymerase
   4010..4026    -  protein_bind   lac operator: The lac repressor binds to the lac operator to inhibit transcription in E. coli. This inhibition can be relieved by adding lactose or isopropyl-β-D-thiogalactopyranoside (IPTG). lac repressor encoded by lacI
   4034..4064    -  promoter       lac promoter: promoter for the E. coli lac operon
   4079..4100    -  protein_bind   CAP binding site: CAP binding activates transcription in the presence of cAMP. E. coli catabolite activator protein
   4113..4205    -  CDS            lacI (fragment): lac repressor; lacI; The lac repressor binds to the lac operator to inhibit transcription in E. coli. This inhibition can be relieved by adding lactose or isopropyl-β-D-thiogalactopyranoside (IPTG).
   4388..4976    -  rep_origin     ori: high-copy-number ColE1/pMB1/pBR322/pUC origin of replication
   5147..6007    -  CDS            AmpR: β-lactamase; bla; confers resistance to ampicillin, carbenicillin, and related antibiotics
   6008..6112    -  promoter       AmpR promoter: bla
>Addgene plasmid #46138 | pFT1.0 | depositor full sequence | sequence record 64918 | pFT1.0 sequence 6131 bps
CCACCTAAATTGTAAGCGTTAATATTTTGTTAAAATTCGCGTTAAATTTTTGTTAAATCAGCTCATTTTT
TAACCAATAGGCCGAAATCGGCAAAATCCCTTATAAATCAAAAGAATAGACCGAGATAGGGT
[37 nt withheld, positions 133-169]
AAAGAACGTGGACTCCAACGTCAAAGG
[49 nt withheld, positions 197-245]
T
[91 nt withheld, positions 247-337]
G
[124 nt withheld, positions 339-462]
CCCATTCGCCATTCAGGCTGCGCAACTGTTGGGAAGGGCGATCGGTGCGGGCCTCTTCGCTATTACGCCA
GCTGGCGAAAGGGGGATGTGCTGCAAGGCGATTAAGTTGGGTAACGCCAGGGTTTTCCCAGTCACGACGT
TGTAAAACGACGGCCAGTGAGCGCGCGTAATACGACTCACTATAGGGCGAATTGGGTACCGGCATATGGT
TCTTGACAGAGGTGTAAAAAGTACTCAAAAATTTTACTCAAGTGAAAGTACAAGTACTTAGGGAAAATTT
TACTCAATTAAAAGTAAAAGTATCTGGCTAGAATCTTACTTGAGTAAAAGTAAAAAAGTACTCCATTAAA
ATTGTACTTGAGTATTAGATCCGATAAGCTAGCATAACTTCGTATAGCATACATTATACGAAGTTATCCA
AGCTTCACCATCGACCCGAATTGCCAAGCATCACCATCGACCCATAACTTCGTATAGTACACATTATACG
AAGTTATTCGCTACCTTAGGACCGTTATAGTTAGAAGTTCCTATTCTCTAGAAAGTATAGGAACTTCTCA
TTCTGGCCTCCCCCTCCCCCAAGGCCAGGAAGTTCCTATTCCGAAGTTCCTATTCTTCAAATAGTATAGG
AACTTCGGATCCTGGTTCTTTCCGCCTCAGAAGCCATAGAGCCCACCGCATCCCCAGCATGCCTGCTATT
GTCTTCCCAATCCTCCCCCTTGCTGTCCTGCCCCACCCCACCCCCCAGAATAGAATGACACCTACTCAGA
CAATGCGATGCAATTTCCTCATTTTATTAGGAAAGGACAGTGGGAGTGGCACCTTCCAGGGTCAAGGAAG
GCACGGGGGAGGGGCAAACAACAGATGGCTGGCAACTAGAAGGCACAGTCGAGGCTGATCAGCGGTTTAA
ACTTAAACTCCATTAAAATTGTACTTGAGTATTAGATCCTGGTTCTTTCCGCCTCAGAAGCCATAGAGCC
CACCGCATCCCCAGCATGCCTGCTATTGTCTTCCCAATCCTCCCCCTTGCTGTCCTGCCCCACCCCACCC
CCCAGAATAGAATGACACCTACTCAGACAATGCGATGCAATTTCCTCATTTTATTAGGAAAGGACAGTGG
GAGTGGCACCTTCCAGGGTCAAGGAAGGCACGGGGGAGGGGCAAACAACAGATGGCTGGCAACTAGAAGG
CACAGTCGAGGCTGATCAGCGGTTTCTGGTTCTTTCCGCCTCAGAAGCCATAGAGCCCACCGCATCCCCA
GCATGCCTGCTATTGTCTTCCCAATCCTCCCCCTTGCTGTCCTGCCCCACCCCACCCCCCAGAATAGAAT
GACACCTACTCAGACAATGCGATGCAATTTCCTCATTTTATTAGGAAAGGACAGTGGGAGTGGCACCTTC
CAGGGTCAAGGAAGGCACGGGGGAGGGGCAAACAACAGATGGCTGGCAACTAGAAGGCACAGTCGAGGCT
GATCAGCGAGCTCCACCGCGGTGGCGGCCGCTTTACTTGTACAGCTCGTCCATGCCAAACTTAAACTCCA
TTAAAATTGTACTTGAGTATTAGATCCTGGTTCTTTCCGCCTCAGAAGCCATAGAGCCCACCGCATCCCC
AGCATGCCTGCTATTGTCTTCCCAATCCTCCCCCTTGCTGTCCTGCCCCACCCCACCCCCCAGAATAGAA
TGACACCTACTCAGACAATGCGATGCAATTTCCTCATTTTATTAGGAAAGGACAGTGGGAGTGGCACCTT
CCAGGGTCAAGGAAGGCACGGGGGAGGGGCAAACAACAGATGGCTGGCAACTAGAAGGCACAGTCGAGGC
TGATCAGCGGTTTCTGGTTCTTTCCGCCTCAGAAGCCATAGAGCCCACCGCATCCCCAGCATGCCTGCTA
TTGTCTTCCCAATCCTCCCCCTTGCTGTCCTGCCCCACCCCACCCCCCAGAATAGAATGACACCTACTCA
GACAATGCGATGCAATTTCCTCATTTTATTAGGAAAGGACAGTGGGAGTGGCACCTTCCAGGGTCAAGGA
AGGCACGGGGGAGGGGCAAACAACAGATGGCTGGCAACTAGAAGGCACAGTCGAGGCTGATCAGCGAGCT
CCACCGCGGTGGCGGCCGCTTTACTTGTACAGCTCGTCCATGCCGCCGGTGGAGTGGCGGCCCTCGGCGC
GTTCGTACTGTTCCACGATGGTGTAGTCCTCGTTGTGGGAGGTGATGTCCAACTTGATGTTGACGTTGTA
GGCGCCGGGCAGCTGCACGGGCTTCTTGGCCTTGTAGGTGGTCTTGACCTCAGCGTCGTAGTGGCCGCCG
TCCTTCAGCTTCAGCCTCTGCTTGATCTCGCCCTTCAGGGCGCCGTCCTCGGGGTACATCCGCTCGGAGG
AGGCCTCCCAGCCCATGGTCTTCTTCTGCATTACGGGGCCGTCGGAGGGGAAGTTGGTGCCGCGCAGCTT
CACCTTGTAGATGAACTCGCCGTCCTGCAGGGAGGAGTCCTGGGTCACGGTCACCACGCCGCCGTCCTCG
AAGTTCATCACGCGCTCCCACTTGAAGCCCTCGGGGAAGGACAGCTTCAAGTAGTCGGGGATGTCGGCGG
GGTGCTTCACGTAGGCCTTGGAGCCGTACATGAACTGAGGGGACAGGATGTCCCAGGCGAAGGGCAGGGG
GCCACCCTTGGTCACCTTCAGCTTGGCGGTCTGGGTGCCCTCGTAGGGGCGGCCCTCGCCCTCGCCCTCG
ATCTCGAACTCGTGGCCGTTCACGGAGCCCTCCATGTGCACCTTGAAGCGCATGAACTCCTTGATGATGG
CCATGTTATCCTCCTCGCCCTTGCTCACCATGGTGGTTCTTCTCTTCTTCCGACCGCGAAGAGTTTGTCG
ATCGACCTGAAAAAAAAAAGGGAAGAGAGAGACACGTCAGAAACACACACACACTCCGGATTAGTCTCGA
GAAGTTCCTATACTTTCTAGAGAATAGGAACTTCGGAATAGGAACTTCACACACACACACACACACACAC
ACGAAGTTCCTATACTATTTGAAGAATAGGAACTTCGGAATAGGAACTTCATTACCCTGTTATCCCTAAT
AACTTCGTATAATGTATGCTATACGAAGTTATCCAAGCATCACCATCGACCCTCTAGTCCAGATCTCACC
ATCGACCCATAACTTCGTATAATGTGTACTATACGAAGTTATGGGCCCAAGTGATCTCCAAAAAATAAGT
ACTTTTTGACTGTAAATAAAATTGTAAGGAGTAAAAAGTACTTTTTTTTCTAAAAAAATGTAATTAAGTA
AAAGTAAAAGTATTGATTTTTAATTGTACTCAAGTAAAGTAAAAATCCCCAAAAATAATACTTAAGTACA
GTAATCAAGTAAAATTACTCAAGTACTTTACACCTCTGGTTCTTGACCCCCTACCTTCAGCAAGCCCAGC
AGATCCACTAGTTCTAGAGCGGCCGCCACCGCGGTGGAGCTCCAGCTTTTGTTCCCTTTAGTGAGGGTTA
ATTGCGCGCTTGGCGTAATCATGGTCATAGCTGTTTCCTGTGTGAAATTGTTATCCGCTCACAATTCCAC
ACAACATACGAGCCGGAAGCATAAAGTGTAAAGCCTGGGGTGCCTAATGAGTGAGCTAACTCACATTAAT
TGCGTTGCGCTCACTGCCCGCTTTCCAGTCGGGAAACCTGTCGTGCCAGCTGCATTAATGAATCGGCCAA
CGCGCGGGGAGAGGCGGTTTGCGTATTGGGCGCTCTTCCGCTTCCTCGCTCACTGACTCGCTGCGCTCGG
TCGTTCGGCTGCGGCGAGCGGTATCAGCTCACTCAAAGGCGGTAATACGGTTATCCACAGAATCAGGGGA
TAACGCAGGAAAGAACATGTGAGCAAAAGGCCAGCAAAAGGCCAGGAACCGTAAAAAGGCCGCGTTGCTG
GCGTTTTTCCATAGGCTCCGCCCCCCTGACGAGCATCACAAAAATCGACGCTCAAGTCAGAGGTGGCGAA
ACCCGACAGGACTATAAAGATACCAGGCGTTTCCCCCTGGAAGCTCCCTCGTGCGCTCTCCTGTTCCGAC
CCTGCCGCTTACCGGATACCTGTCCGCCTTTCTCCCTTCGGGAAGCGTGGCGCTTTCTCATAGCTCACGC
TGTAGGTATCTCAGTTCGGTGTAGGTCGTTCGCTCCAAGCTGGGCTGTGTGCACGAACCCCCCGTTCAGC
CCGACCGCTGCGCCTTATCCGGTAACTATCGTCTTGAGTCCAACCCGGTAAGACACGACTTATCGCCACT
GGCAGCAGCCACTGGTAACAGGATTAGCAGAGCGAGGTATGTAGGCGGTGCTACAGAGTTCTTGAAGTGG
TGGCCTAACTACGGCTACACTAGAAGGACAGTATTTGGTATCTGCGCTCTGCTGAAGCCAGTTACCTTCG
GAAAAAGAGTTGGTAGCTCTTGATCCGGCAAACAAACCACCGCTGGTAGCGGTGGTTTTTTTGTTTGCAA
GCAGCAGATTACGCGCAGAAAAAAAGGATCTCAAGAAGATCCTTTGATCTTTTCTACGGGGTCTGACGCT
CAGTGGAACGAAAACTCACGTTAAGGGATTTTGGTCATGAGATTATCAAAAAGGATCTTCACCTAGATCC
TTTTAAATTAAAAATGAAGTTTTAAATCAATCTAAAGTATATATGAGTAAACTTGGTCTGACAGTTACCA
ATGCTTAATCAGTGAGGCACCTATCTCAGCGATCTGTCTATTTCGTTCATCCATAGTTGCCTGACTCCCC
GTCGTGTAGATAACTACGATACGGGAGGGCTTACCATCTGGCCCCAGTGCTGCAATGATACCGCGAGACC
CACGCTCACCGGCTCCAGATTTATCAGCAATAAACCAGCCAGCCGGAAGGGCCGAGCGCAGAAGTGGTCC
TGCAACTTTATCCGCCTCCATCCAGTCTATTAATTGTTGCCGGGAAGCTAGAGTAAGTAGTTCGCCAGTT
AATAGTTTGCGCAACGTTGTTGCCATTGCTACAGGCATCGTGGTGTCACGCTCGTCGTTTGGTATGGCTT
CATTCAGCTCCGGTTCCCAACGATCAAGGCGAGTTACATGATCCCCCATGTTGTGCAAAAAAGCGGTTAG
CTCCTTCGGTCCTCCGATCGTTGTCAGAAGTAAGTTGGCCGCAGTGTTATCACTCATGGTTATGGCAGCA
CTGCATAATTCTCTTACTGTCATGCCATCCGTAAGATGCTTTTCTGTGACTGGTGAGTACTCAACCAAGT
CATTCTGAGAATAGTGTATGCGGCGACCGAGTTGCTCTTGCCCGGCGTCAATACGGGATAATACCGCGCC
ACATAGCAGAACTTTAAAAGTGCTCATCATTGGAAAACGTTCTTCGGGGCGAAAACTCTCAAGGATCTTA
CCGCTGTTGAGATCCAGTTCGATGTAACCCACTCGTGCACCCAACTGATCTTCAGCATCTTTTACTTTCA
CCAGCGTTTCTGGGTGAGCAAAAACAGGAAGGCAAAATGCCGCAAAAAAGGGAATAAGGGCGACACGGAA
ATGTTGAATACTCATACTCTTCCTTTTTCAATATTATTGAAGCATTTATCAGGGTTATTGTCTCATGAGC
GGATACATATTTGAATGTATTTAGAAAAATAAACAAATAGGGGTTCCGCGCACATTTCCCCGAAAAGTG
