>Addgene plasmid #46138 | pFT1.0 | addgene partial sequence | sequence record 66231 | mCherry-R 5'-TTGGTCACCTTCAGCTTGG-3'
GGCCTCGCCCTCGCCCTCGATCTCGAACTCGTGGCCGTTCACGGAGCCCTCCATGTGCACCTTGAAGCGC
ATGAACTCCTTGATGATGGCCATGTTATCCTCCTCGCCCTTGCTCACCATGGTGGTTCTTCTCTTCTTCC
GACCGCGAAGAGTTTGTCGATCGACCTGAAAAAAAAAAGGGAAGAGAGAGACACGTCAGAAACACACACA
CACTCCGGATTAGTCTCGAGAAGTTCCTATACTTTCTAGAGAATAGGAACTTCGGAATAGGAACTTCACA
CACACACACACACACACACACGAAGTTCCTATACTATTTGAAGAATAGGAACTTCGGAATAGGAACTTCA
TTACCCTGTTATCCCTAATAACTTCGTATAATGTATGCTATACGAAGTTATCCAAGCATCACCATCGACC
CTCTAGTCCAGATCTCACCATCGACCCATAACTTCGTATAATGTGTACTATACGAAGTTATGGGCCCAAG
TGATCTCCAAAAAATAAGTACTTTTTGACTGTAAATAAAATTGTAAGGAGTAAAAAGTACTTTTTTTTCT
AAAAAAATGTAATTAAGTAAAAGTAAAAGTATTGATTTTTAATTGTACTCAAGTAAAGTAAAAATCCCCA
AAAATAATACTTAAGTACAGTAATCAAGTAAAATTACTCAAGTACTTTACACCTCTGGTTCTTGACCCCC
TACCTTCAGCAAGCCCAGCAGATCCACTAGTTCTAGAGCGGCCGCCACCGCGGTGGAGCTCCAGCTTTTG
TTCCCTTTAGTGAGGGTTAATTGCGCGCTTGGCGTAATCATGGTCATAGCTGTTTCCTGTGTGAAATTGT
TATCCGCTCACAATTCCACACAACATACGAGCC
